>Addgene plasmid #16048 | 1.5 BV | addgene partial sequence | sequence record 22410 | LucNRev 5'-CCTTATGCAGTTGCTCTCC-3'
CGCCGGGCCTTTCTTTATGTTTTTGGCGTCTTCCATTTTACCACAGTACCGGAATGCCAAGCTTGGGGAT
CCTGAGAACAGGCGGAGGGGAGCGGAGGAGGCTGAGAACAGAGTGTGGGAAGAGAACAAGAAGTTGAAGA
AAGGTTGTACAATGAGAGGGCAGAGCGCTGGAGCCAGTCTTTTATAAGGGCAGACCAAGGGCGGGTTCAG
AACGTTCAAAAGCAACCAATAGGCTGCTAGAGGCGTGGCTTTGAGCGCCTCTGGGTCCCACCTCTGGATC
TACTAGTACACCCTTAGGCTGATGGAGAGGTGATGGGGGCTCAAGAACTGAAAGGGTGGGAGGGCATAGG
TAGAGCAGCTAGTGGGCTCTTCCTCAAGGAAGCAAAGAGACTAAGCTAATTTTGCGGTTAACAAAAAGAC
CCCAGGAATCAGCTTCTCACGGTCTCTTTCTCACTTCTCCAGGTCCATTTTGCAGATTAAACAGGAACGG
GGAAGTGGCTAGCTTTGGGTTGGCCAGTGACTCAGGACAAGTCAAGGATTCCCAGATGCTGTTGGAAGAT
TGGGCTGTGATCTCTACTTATTAAAAGCCGAATTTTATTTTTATATTTATTTACTTCGGAGGGTTTGCTG
ATTTTTTTTTTTAGAGTGTCTCATGTAACCCATGCTAGACTCGGAACTTGCTATGTAGCGAAGAATGACC
TTAAAATTAAGATGTTCTGACCCCAGGTGCTGCGATTATACAGGCGTGCTCTACCACATCATGTTCTGAG
ACAGATTTCAAAGCAGGCTCTCTTTTACTCTGAATTCCGTGCCTGACTCAAATTTCTAGAGAAATGA
