[The description below was written by a language model from this plasmid's Addgene catalogue record.]
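Description:
1.5 BV is a luciferase reporter plasmid built on the promoterless pGL2-Basic backbone (about 5.6 kb without insert), designed for transient transfection into mammalian cells. It is propagated in E. coli as a high-copy plasmid under ampicillin selection. No feature table accompanies the record, so the details of the backbone elements, such as the origin of replication and polyadenylation signals, are not itemised here.

The insert is a 1,673 bp fragment of the mouse Id1 promoter region spanning positions -1585 to +88 relative to the transcription start site, cloned into the HindIII site upstream of the firefly luciferase coding sequence; both flanking HindIII sites were retained. Because the same enzyme was used at both ends, the insert could in principle sit in either orientation, and the record does not explicitly state orientation, although the construct's purpose implies the forward one. The catalogue lists luciferase as a C-terminal "tag" on the backbone, but the arrangement is best understood as a transcriptional reporter: pGL2-Basic has no eukaryotic promoter or enhancer of its own, so luciferase output depends on the regulatory activity of the cloned Id1 sequence.

Id1 encodes a dominant-negative helix-loop-helix protein, and the associated publication concerns the transcriptional control of this gene, including regulation by a protein complex containing the immediate-early factor Egr-1. The construct is therefore suited to measuring Id1 promoter activity in transfected cells, and to serving as a reference point for mapping the responsive elements within this upstream region.
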