Addgene plasmid #16048: 1.5 BV
Depositing lab: Robert Benezra. Depositing organization: Memorial Sloan-Kettering Cancer Center. Publication: Transcription of the dominant-negative helix-loop-helix protein Id1 is regulated by a protein complex containing the immediate-early response gene Egr-1. Tournay O, Benezra R. Mol Cell Biol. 1996 May . 16(5):2418-30. PubMed 8628310.
Backbone
  Vector backbone: pGL2-basic vector (BV)
  Backbone manufacturer: Promega
  Backbone size w/o insert (bp): 5600
  Vector type: Mammalian Expression, Luciferase
Growth in bacteria
  Bacterial resistance: Ampicillin, 100 μg/mL
  Growth temperature: 37°C
  Growth strain: DH5alpha
  Copy number: High Copy
Gene/Insert
  Gene/Insert name: Id1 promoter region (alt name: Id1)
  Species: M. musculus (mouse)
  Insert size (bp): 1673
  Mutation: -1585 to +88 of promoter
  Entrez Gene: Id1 (a.k.a. AI323524, D2Wsu140e, Idb1, bHLHb24)
  Tag / fusion protein: Luciferase (C terminal on backbone)
  Cloning method: Restriction Enzyme; 5′ cloning site HindIII (not destroyed); 3′ cloning site HindIII (not destroyed)
  Sequencing primers: 5′ na; 3′ LucNrev
Terms and licenses: Academic/Nonprofit Terms; Industry Terms: Not Available to Industry
How to cite: 1.5 BV was a gift from Robert Benezra (Addgene plasmid # 16048 ; http://n2t.net/addgene:16048 ; RRID:Addgene_16048)
